>Addgene plasmid #219720 | pD3sE_SC12 | addgene full sequence | sequence record 433924 | Addgene NGS Result
GGTCGACATTGATTATTGACTAGTTATTAATAGTAATCAATTACGGGGTCATTAGTTCATAGCCCATATA
TGGAGTTCCGCGTTACATAACTTACGGTAAATGGCCCGCCTGGCTGACCGCCCAACGACCCCCGCCCATT
GACGTCAATAATGACGTATGTTCCCATAGTAACGCCAATAGGGACTTTCCATTGACGTCAATGGGTGGAG
TATTTACGGTAAACTGCCCACTTGGCAGTACATCAAGTGTATCATATGCCAAGTACGCCCCCTATTGACG
TCAATGACGGTAAATGGCCCGCCTGGCATTATGCCCAGTACATGACCTTATGGGACTTTCCTACTTGGCA
GTACATCTACGTATTAGTCATCGCTATTACCATGGTCGAGGTGAGCCCCACGTTCTGCTTCACTCTCCCC
ATCTCCCCCCCCTCCCCACCCCCAATTTTGTATTTATTTATTTTTTAATTATTTTGTGCAGCGATGGGGG
CGGGGGGGGGGGGGGGGCGCGCCRGGGGGGGGGGGGGGGGGGGGGGGGGGGGGSGGGGSGRGGSGGRGRG
GKGCGGCGGCAGCCAATCAGAGCGGCGCGCTCCGAAAGTTTCCTTTTATGGCGAGGCGGCGGCGGCGGCG
GCCCTATAAAAAGCGAAGCGCGCGGCGGGCGGGAGTCGCTGCGCGCTGCCTTCGCCCCGTGCCCCGCTCC
GCCGCCGCCTCGCGCCGCCCGCCCCGGCTCTGACTGACCGCGTTACTCCCACAGGTGAGCGGGCGGGACG
GCCCTTCTCCTCCGGGCTGTAATTAGCGCTTGGTTTAATGACGGCTTGTTTCTTTTCTGTGGCTGCGTGA
AAGCCTTGAGGGGCTCCGGGAGGGCCCTTTGTGCGGGGGGAGCGGCTCGGGGGGTGCGTGCGTGTGTGTG
TGCGTGGGGAGCGCCGCGTGCGGCTCCGCGCTGCCCGGCGGCTGTGAGCGCTGCGGGCGCGGCGCGGGGC
TTTGTGCGCTCCGCAGTGTGCGCGAGGGGAGCGCGGCCGGGGGCGGTGCCCCGCGGTGCGGGGGGGGCTG
CGAGGGGAACAAAGGCTGCGTGCGGGGTGTGTGCGTGGGGGGGTGAGCAGGGGGTGTGGGCGCGTCGGTC
GGGCTGCAACCCCCCCTGCACCCCCCTCCCCGAGTTGCTGAGCACGGCCCGGCTTCGGGTGCGGGGCTCC
GTACGGGGCGTGGCGCGGGGCTCGCCGTGCCGGGCGGGGGGTGGCGGCAGGKGGGGGTGCCGGGCGGGGC
GGGGCCGCCYCGGGCCGGGGRGGGCTCGGGGGRGGGGCGCGGCGGCCCCCGGAGCGCCGGCGGCTGTCGA
GGCGCGGCGAGCCGCAGCCATTGCCTTTTATGGTAATCGTGCGAGAGGGCGCAGGGACTTCCTTTGTCCC
AAATCTGTGCGGAGCCGAAATCTGGGAGGCGCCGCCGCACCCCCTCTAGCGGGCGCGGGGCGAAGCGGTG
CGGCGCCGGCAGGAAGGAAATGGGCGGGGAGGGCCTTCGTGCGTCGCCGCGCCGCCGTCCCCTTCTCCCT
CTCCAGCCTCGGGGCTGTCCGCGGGGGGACGGCTGCCTTCGGGGGGGACGGGGCAGGGCGGGGTTCGGCT
TCTGGCGTGTGACCGGCGGCTCTAGCGCCTCTGCTAACCATGTTCATGCCTTCTTCTTTTTCCTACAGCT
CCTGGGCAACGTGCTGGTTGTTGTGCTGTCTCATCATTTTGGCAAAGAATTGCGGCCGTCTCAGGCCGAG
TTCGGTACCGCCACCATGAAGTGGGTAACCTTTATTTCCCTTCTTTTTCTCTTTAGCTCGGCTTATTCCA
TGCGATGTGTTGGGGTGGGTAACAGGGACTTTGTCGAAGGCCTTAGCGGGGCGACATGGGTGGATGTGGT
GCTTGAACACGGAAAGTGCGTAACGGTGATGATGAAGAATAAGCCCACGTTGGACATAGAGCTGCAGAAG
ACTGAAGCCACTCAACTCGCTACACTCCGAAAGCTTTGTATAGAAGGTAAGATCACTAATATTACCACTG
ATTCTCGCTGCCCCACCCAGGGGGAAGCTATTCTTCCTGAGGAACAGGATCAGAACTATGTCTGCAAGCA
CACCTACGTGGATCGGGGATGGGGTAACGGATGTGACCTTTTTGGCAAGGGCTCCTTGGTCACATGCGCC
AAGTTTCAATGCCTTGAATCCATCGAGGGAAAGGTCGTGCAACACGAGAACCTGAAATACACCGTAATTA
TTACTGTACATACTGGCGACCAACATCAGGTAGGTAATGAAACACAGGGAGTGACAGCCGAAATTACTCC
GCAGGCGTCCACCGTGGAAGCAATACTCCCCGAATACGGTACTCTTGGTCTTGAATGTTCCCCCCGAACA
GGCCTGGATTTCAACGAAATGATTCTGCTGACGATGAAAAATAAGGCATGGATGGTGCATCGCCAATGGT
TCTTTGACCTCCCCCTGCCGTGGACGTCCGGAGCGACCACTGAAACACCCACATGGAATAGGAAGGAGCT
TCTGGTTACGTTTAAAAACGCTCATGCTAAAAAGCAAGAGGTTGTAGTCCTCGGTAGCCAGGAAGGTTGG
ATGCACCGGGCGCTGACCGGCGCGACAGAGATCCAGAACTCCGGAGGAACTAGTATTTGGCCCGGACATC
TCAAATGTAGACTCAAGATGGATAAGCTGGAGTTGAAGGGTATGTCCTATGCCATGTGTCTGAATACATT
CGTGCTGAAGAAAGAGGTATCCGAGACGCAACATGGAACTATCTTGATTAAGGTTGAATACAAAGGGGAG
GATGCTCCATGCAAAATACCTTTTTCTACAGAGGACGGACAGGGAAAGGCACATAACGGTCGCCTGATAA
CTGCTAACCCGGTCGTCACGAAGAAAGAGGAACCAGTGAATATAGAAGCCGAGCCACCCTTCGGAGAGTC
CAACATAGTGATCGGCATTGGTGACAAAGCACTGAAAATCAACTGGTACAAAAAGGGCAGCAGCGGCGGC
AGCCATCACCACCATCATCACCATCATTAGTAATGACTCGAGCGATAATTCACTCCTCAGGTGCAGGCTG
CCTATCAGAAGGTGGTGGCTGGTGTGGCCAATGCCCTGGCTCACAAATACCACTGAGATCTTTTTCCCTC
TGCCAAAAATTATGGGGACATCATGAAGCCCCTTGAGCATCTGACTTCTGGCTAATAAAGGAAATTTATT
TTCATTGCAATAGTGTGTTGGAATTTTTTGTGTCTCTCACTCGGAAGGACATATGGGAGGGCAAATCATT
TAAAACATCAGAATGAGTATTTGGTTTAGAGTTTGGCAACATATGCCCATATGCTGGCTGCCATGAACAA
AGGTTGGCTATAAAGAGGTCATCAGTATATGAAACAGCCCCCTGCTGTCCATTCCTTATTCCATAGAAAA
GCCTTGACTTGAGGTTAGATTTTTTTTATATTTTGTTTTGTGTTATTTTTTTCTTTAACATCCCTAAAAT
TTTCCTTACATGTTTTACTAGCCAGATTTTTCCTCCTCTCCTGACTACTCCCAGTCATAGCTGTCCCTCT
TCTCTTATGGAGATCCCTCGACCTGCAGCCCAAGCTTGGCGTAATCATGGTCATAGCTGTTTCCTGTGTG
AAATTGTTATCCGCTCACAATTCCACACAACATACGAGCCGGAAGCATAAAGTGTAAAGCCTGGGGTGCC
TAATGAGTGAGCTAACTCACATTAATTGCGTTGCGCTCACTGCCCGCTTTCCAGTCGGGAAACCTGTCGT
GCCAGCGGATCGATCCGCTGCATTAATGAATCGGCCAACGCGCGGGGAGAGGCGGTTTGCGTATTGGGCG
CTCTTCCGCTTCCTCGCTCACTGACTCGCTGCGCTCGGTCGTTCGGCTGCGGCGAGCGGTATCAGCTCAC
TCAAAGGCGGTAATACGGTTATCCACAGAATCAGGGGATAACGCAGGAAAGAACATGTGAGCAAAAGGCC
AGCAAAAGGCCAGGAACCGTAAAAAGGCCGCGTTGCTGGCGTTTTTCCATAGGCTCCGCCCCCCTGACGA
GCATCACAAAAATCGACGCTCAAGTCAGAGGTGGCGAAACCCGACAGGACTATAAAGATACCAGGCGTTT
CCCCCTGGAAGCTCCCTCGTGCGCTCTCCTGTTCCGACCCTGCCGCTTACCGGATACCTGTCCGCCTTTC
TCCCTTCGGGAAGCGTGGCGCTTTCTCATAGCTCACGCTGTAGGTATCTCAGTTCGGTGTAGGTCGTTCG
CTCCAAGCTGGGCTGTGTGCACGAACCCCCCGTTCAGCCCGACCGCTGCGCCTTATCCGGTAACTATCGT
CTTGAGTCCAACCCGGTAAGACACGACTTATCGCCACTGGCAGCAGCCACTGGTAACAGGATTAGCAGAG
CGAGGTATGTAGGCGGTGCTACAGAGTTCTTGAAGTGGTGGCCTAACTACGGCTACACTAGAAGAACAGT
ATTTGGTATCTGCGCTCTGCTGAAGCCAGTTACCTTCGGAAAAAGAGTTGGTAGCTCTTGATCCGGCAAA
CAAACCACCGCTGGTAGCGGTGGTTTTTTTGTTTGCAAGCAGCAGATTACGCGCAGAAAAAAAGGATCTC
AAGAAGATCCTTTGATCTTTTCTACGGGGTCTGACGCTCAGTGGAACGAAAACTCACGTTAAGGGATTTT
GGTCATGAGATTATCAAAAAGGATCTTCACCTAGATCCTTTTAAATTAAAAATGAAGTTTTAAATCAATC
TAAAGTATATATGAGTAAACTTGGTCTGACAGTTACCAATGCTTAATCAGTGAGGCACCTATCTCAGCGA
TCTGTCTATTTCGTTCATCCATAGTTGCCTGACTCCCCGTCGTGTAGATAACTACGATACGGGAGGGCTT
ACCATCTGGCCCCAGTGCTGCAATGATACCGCGAGACCCACGCTCACCGGCTCCAGATTTATCAGCAATA
AACCAGCCAGCCGGAAGGGCCGAGCGCAGAAGTGGTCCTGCAACTTTATCCGCCTCCATCCAGTCTATTA
ATTGTTGCCGGGAAGCTAGAGTAAGTAGTTCGCCAGTTAATAGTTTGCGCAACGTTGTTGCCATTGCTAC
AGGCATCGTGGTGTCACGCTCGTCGTTTGGTATGGCTTCATTCAGCTCCGGTTCCCAACGATCAAGGCGA
GTTACATGATCCCCCATGTTGTGCAAAAAAGCGGTTAGCTCCTTCGGTCCTCCGATCGTTGTCAGAAGTA
AGTTGGCCGCAGTGTTATCACTCATGGTTATGGCAGCACTGCATAATTCTCTTACTGTCATGCCATCCGT
AAGATGCTTTTCTGTGACTGGTGAGTACTCAACCAAGTCATTCTGAGAATAGTGTATGCGGCGACCGAGT
TGCTCTTGCCCGGCGTCAATACGGGATAATACCGCGCCACATAGCAGAACTTTAAAAGTGCTCATCATTG
GAAAACGTTCTTCGGGGCGAAAACTCTCAAGGATCTTACCGCTGTTGAGATCCAGTTCGATGTAACCCAC
TCGTGCACCCAACTGATCTTCAGCATCTTTTACTTTCACCAGCGTTTCTGGGTGAGCAAAAACAGGAAGG
CAAAATGCCGCAAAAAAGGGAATAAGGGCGACACGGAAATGTTGAATACTCATACTCTTCCTTTTTCAAT
ATTATTGAAGCATTTATCAGGGTTATTGTCTCATGAGCGGATACATATTTGAATGTATTTAGAAAAATAA
ACAAATAGGGGTTCCGCGCACATTTCCCCGAAAAGTGCCACCTG
Features (pLannotate 1.2.2; 13 found; start..end, strand, type, name):
      5..384     +  enhancer       CMV enhancer: human cytomegalovirus immediate early enhancer
    662..1678    +  intron         chimeric intron: chimera between introns from chicken β-actin and rabbit β-globin
   1676..1753    +  CDS            HBBC_AMMLE (fragment): Experimental evidence at protein level: Swiss-Prot protein existence level 1. Involved in oxygen transport from the lung to the various peripheral tissues. From Ammotragus lervia (Barbary sheep) (Antilope lervia).
   1787..3001    +  CDS            POLG_DEN2U (fragment): Experimental evidence at protein level: Swiss-Prot protein existence level 1. [Non-structural protein 1]: Disrupts the host endothelial glycocalyx layer of host pulmonary microvascular endothelial cells, inducing degradation of sialic acid and shedding of heparan sulfate proteoglycans. NS1 induces expression of sialidases, heparanase, and activates cathepsin L, which activates heparanase via enzymatic cleavage. These effects are probably linked to the endothelial hyperpermeability observed in severe dengue disease. From Dengue virus type 2 (strain Thailand/PUO-218/1980) (DENV-2).
   3059..3133    +  CDS            HBB (fragment): HBB_PONPY - Experimental evidence at transcript level: Swiss-Prot protein existence level 2. Involved in oxygen transport from the lung to the various peripheral tissues. From Pongo pygmaeus (Bornean orangutan).
   3204..3259    +  polyA_signal   β-globin poly(A) signal: rabbit β-globin polyadenylation signal (Gil and Proudfoot, 1987)
   3644..3660    -  protein_bind   lac operator: The lac repressor binds to the lac operator to inhibit transcription in E. coli. This inhibition can be relieved by adding lactose or isopropyl-β-D-thiogalactopyranoside (IPTG). lac repressor encoded by lacI
   3668..3698    -  promoter       lac promoter: promoter for the E. coli lac operon
   3713..3734    -  protein_bind   CAP binding site: CAP binding activates transcription in the presence of cAMP. E. coli catabolite activator protein
   3750..3851    -  CDS            lacI (fragment): LACI_ECOLI - Experimental evidence at protein level: Swiss-Prot protein existence level 1. Repressor of the lactose operon. Binds allolactose as an inducer. From Escherichia coli (strain K12).
   4034..4622    -  rep_origin     ori: high-copy-number ColE1/pMB1/pBR322/pUC origin of replication
   4793..5653    -  CDS            AmpR: β-lactamase; bla; confers resistance to ampicillin, carbenicillin, and related antibiotics
   5654..5758    -  promoter       AmpR promoter: bla
