[The description below was written by a language model from this plasmid's Addgene catalogue record and pLannotate feature annotations shown in this document.]
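Description:
pD3sE_SC12 is a mammalian expression plasmid built on the PalphaH backbone, a derivative of pHLsec, and encodes an engineered soluble envelope (sE) protein of dengue virus serotype 3. It is propagated in E. coli through a high-copy ColE1/pUC-type origin and selected with ampicillin via the bla gene and its own promoter. Remnants of the lac promoter/operator region and a lacI fragment are carried over from the cloning backbone and have no evident role in expression.

The expression cassette has a CAG-like layout: the CMV immediate-early enhancer lies upstream of a chimeric chicken β-actin/rabbit β-globin intron. The annotation leaves the stretch between them unlabelled, so the core promoter itself is not explicitly identified. The synthesized insert of about 1.27 kb follows, and transcription ends at the rabbit β-globin polyadenylation signal. Short globin "CDS" hits flanking the insert are most plausibly globin-derived untranslated sequence from the intron and terminator regions rather than expressed protein. The automated match of the insert to a dengue type 2 polyprotein reflects homology, since the catalogue entry specifies serotype 3.

The record lists a human serum albumin element at the N terminus, not separately annotated, and a C-terminal 8xHis tag suited to metal-affinity purification. The SC12 variant carries eight substitutions: G106D, A257W, T260R, F277W, A278P, G29K, T33V and A35M. According to the stated purpose, these yield an E dimer with a fusion loop mutation and increased expression. The associated work concerns stabilizing soluble flavivirus envelope dimers, so the construct is suited to producing recombinant dimeric antigen in mammalian cells for subunit vaccine development and related studies.
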