Addgene plasmid #219720: pD3sE_SC12
Purpose: DV3 E dimer with fusion loop mutation and increased expression
Depositing lab: Brian Kuhlman. Depositing organization: University of North Carolina at Chapel Hill. Publication: A conserved set of mutations for stabilizing soluble envelope protein dimers from dengue and Zika viruses to advance the development of subunit vaccines. Phan TTN, Hvasta MG, Kudlacek ST, Thiono DJ, Tripathy A, Nicely NI, de Silva AM, Kuhlman B. J Biol Chem. 2022 Jul;298(7):102079. doi: 10.1016/j.jbc.2022.102079. Epub 2022 May 26. PubMed 35643320.
Backbone
  Vector backbone: PalphaH
  Backbone manufacturer: modified from pHLSec
  Vector type: Mammalian Expression
Growth in bacteria
  Bacterial resistance: Ampicillin, 100 μg/mL
  Growth temperature: 37°C
  Growth strain: DH5alpha
  Copy number: High Copy
Gene/Insert
  Gene/Insert name: DV3 sE SC12
  Species: Dengue virus
  Insert size (bp): 1272
  Mutation: G106D, A257W, T260R, F277W, A278P, G29K, T33V, A35M
  Tag / fusion protein: human serum albumin (HSA) (N terminal on insert); 8xHis (C terminal on insert)
  Cloning method: Gene Synthesis
  Sequencing primers: 5′ GTGCTGTCTCATCATTTTGGCAAA; 3′ ACACCAGCCACCACCTTCT
Terms and licenses: Academic/Nonprofit Terms; Industry Terms: Not Available to Industry
How to cite: pD3sE_SC12 was a gift from Brian Kuhlman (Addgene plasmid # 219720 ; http://n2t.net/addgene:219720 ; RRID:Addgene_219720)
