>Addgene plasmid #219720 | pD3sE_SC12 | depositor partial sequence | sequence record 429472 | Insert sequence
ATGAAGTGGGTAACCTTTATTTCCCTTCTTTTTCTCTTTAGCTCGGCTTATTCCATGCGATGTGTTGGGG
TGGGTAACAGGGACTTTGTCGAAGGCCTTAGCGGGGCGACATGGGTGGATGTGGTGCTTGAACACGGAAA
GTGCGTAACGGTGATGATGAAGAATAAGCCCACGTTGGACATAGAGCTGCAGAAGACTGAAGCCACTCAA
CTCGCTACACTCCGAAAGCTTTGTATAGAAGGTAAGATCACTAATATTACCACTGATTCTCGCTGCCCCA
CCCAGGGGGAAGCTATTCTTCCTGAGGAACAGGATCAGAACTATGTCTGCAAGCACACCTACGTGGATCG
GGGATGGGGTAACGGATGTGACCTTTTTGGCAAGGGCTCCTTGGTCACATGCGCCAAGTTTCAATGCCTT
GAATCCATCGAGGGAAAGGTCGTGCAACACGAGAACCTGAAATACACCGTAATTATTACTGTACATACTG
GCGACCAACATCAGGTAGGTAATGAAACACAGGGAGTGACAGCCGAAATTACTCCGCAGGCGTCCACCGT
GGAAGCAATACTCCCCGAATACGGTACTCTTGGTCTTGAATGTTCCCCCCGAACAGGCCTGGATTTCAAC
GAAATGATTCTGCTGACGATGAAAAATAAGGCATGGATGGTGCATCGCCAATGGTTCTTTGACCTCCCCC
TGCCGTGGACGTCCGGAGCGACCACTGAAACACCCACATGGAATAGGAAGGAGCTTCTGGTTACGTTTAA
AAACGCTCATGCTAAAAAGCAAGAGGTTGTAGTCCTCGGTAGCCAGGAAGGTTGGATGCACCGGGCGCTG
ACCGGCGCGACAGAGATCCAGAACTCCGGAGGAACTAGTATTTGGCCCGGACATCTCAAATGTAGACTCA
AGATGGATAAGCTGGAGTTGAAGGGTATGTCCTATGCCATGTGTCTGAATACATTCGTGCTGAAGAAAGA
GGTATCCGAGACGCAACATGGAACTATCTTGATTAAGGTTGAATACAAAGGGGAGGATGCTCCATGCAAA
ATACCTTTTTCTACAGAGGACGGACAGGGAAAGGCACATAACGGTCGCCTGATAACTGCTAACCCGGTCG
TCACGAAGAAAGAGGAACCAGTGAATATAGAAGCCGAGCCACCCTTCGGAGAGTCCAACATAGTGATCGG
CATTGGTGACAAAGCACTGAAAATCAACTGGTACAAAAAGGGCAGCAGCGGCGGCAGCCATCACCACCAT
CATCACCATCAT
